>Addgene plasmid #141197 | pcDNA4/TO/Strep-HA-ZAKalpha_deltaS | addgene full sequence | sequence record 299550 | Addgene NGS Result
GACGGATCGGGAGATCTCCCGATCCCCTATGGTGCACTCTCAGTACAATCTGCTCTGATGCCGCATAGTT
AAGCCAGTATCTGCTCCCTGCTTGTGTGTTGGAGGTCGCTGAGTAGTGCGCGAGCAAAATTTAAGCTACA
ACAAGGCAAGGCTTGACCGACAATTGCATGAAGAATCTGCTTAGGGTTAGGCGTTTTGCGCTGCTTCGCG
ATGTACGGGCCAGATATACGCGTTGACATTGATTATTGACTAGTTATTAATAGTAATCAATTACGGGGTC
ATTAGTTCATAGCCCATATATGGAGTTCCGCGTTACATAACTTACGGTAAATGGCCCGCCTGGCTGACCG
CCCAACGACCCCCGCCCATTGACGTCAATAATGACGTATGTTCCCATAGTAACGCCAATAGGGACTTTCC
ATTGACGTCAATGGGTGGAGTATTTACGGTAAACTGCCCACTTGGCAGTACATCAAGTGTATCATATGCC
AAGTACGCCCCCTATTGACGTCAATGACGGTAAATGGCCCGCCTGGCATTATGCCCAGTACATGACCTTA
TGGGACTTTCCTACTTGGCAGTACATCTACGTATTAGTCATCGCTATTACCATGGTGATGCGGTTTTGGC
AGTACATCAATGGGCGTGGATAGCGGTTTGACTCACGGGGATTTCCAAGTCTCCACCCCATTGACGTCAA
TGGGAGTTTGTTTTGGCACCAAAATCAACGGGACTTTCCAAAATGTCGTAACAACTCCGCCCCATTGACG
CAAATGGGCGGTAGGCGTGTACGGTGGGAGGTCTATATAAGCAGAGCTCTCCCTATCAGTGATAGAGATC
TCCCTATCAGTGATAGAGATCGTCGACGAGCTCGTTTAGTGAACCGTCAGATCGCCTGGAGACGCCATCC
ACGCTGTTTTGACCTCCATAGAAGACACCGGGACCGATCCAGCCTCCGGACTCTAGCGTTTAAACTTAAG
CTTATGGCTAGCTGGAGCCACCCGCAGTTCGAGAAAGGTGGAGGTTCCGGAGGTGGATCGGGAGGTGGAT
CGTGGAGCCACCCGCAGTTCGAAAAAGGCGCCGAGACCGCGGTCCCGAATTCTTACCCTTATGACGTCCC
CGATTACGCCGCTGCAGCGGATATCCAGCACAGTGGCGGCCGCATGTCGTCTCTCGGTGCCTCCTTTGTG
CAAATTAAATTTGATGACTTGCAGTTTTTTGAAAACTGCGGTGGAGGAAGTTTTGGGAGTGTTTATCGAG
CCAAATGGATATCACAGGACAAGGAGGTGGCTGTAAAGAAGCTCCTCAAAATAGAGAAAGAGGCAGAAAT
ACTCAGTGTCCTCAGTCACAGAAACATCATCCAGTTTTATGGAGTAATTCTTGAACCTCCCAACTATGGC
ATTGTCACAGAATATGCTTCTCTGGGATCACTCTATGATTACATTAACAGTAACAGAAGTGAGGAGATGG
ATATGGATCACATTATGACCTGGGCCACTGATGTAGCCAAAGGAATGCATTATTTACATATGGAGGCTCC
TGTCAAGGTGATTCACAGAGACCTCAAGTCAAGAAACGTTGTTATAGCTGCTGATGGAGTATTGAAGATC
TGTGACTTTGGTGCCTCTCGGTTCCATAACCATACAACACACATGTCCTTGGTTGGAACTTTCCCATGGA
TGGCTCCAGAAGTTATCCAGAGTCTCCCTGTGTCAGAAACTTGTGACACATATTCCTATGGTGTGGTTCT
CTGGGAGATGCTAACAAGGGAGGTCCCCTTTAAAGGTTTGGAAGGATTACAAGTAGCTTGGCTTGTAGTG
GAAAAAAACGAGAGATTAACCATTCCAAGCAGTTGCCCCAGAAGTTTTGCTGAACTGTTACATCAGTGTT
GGGAAGCTGATGCCAAGAAACGGCCATCATTCAAGCAAATCATTTCAATCCTGGAGTCCATGTCAAATGA
CACGAGCCTTCCTGACAAGTGTAACTCATTCCTACACAACAAGGCGGAGTGGAGGTGCGAAATTGAGGCA
ACTCTTGAGAGGCTAAAGAAACTAGAGCGTGATCTCAGCTTTAAGGAGCAGGAGCTTAAAGAACGAGAAA
GACGTTTAAAGATGTGGGAGCAAAAGCTGACAGAGCAGTCCAACACCCCGCTGCTGCCTTCCTTTGAGAT
TGGTGCATGGACGGAAGACGATGTGTATTGTTGGGTTCAGCAGCTCGTCAGAAAAGGTGACTCTTCAGCA
GAGATGAGTGTATATGCAAGCTTGTTTAAAGAAAACAACATTACAGGGAAGCGGCTGCTGCTGCTGGAGG
AAGAAGACCTGAAAGACATGGGCATTGTCTCCAAGGGGCATATCATTCACTTCAAGTCAGCCATTGAGAA
ATTAACCCATGATTACATAAATTTGTTTCACTTCCCACCACTAATTAAGGACTCAGGAGGTGAACCTGAA
GAAAATGAGGAAAAAATAGTGAACCTGGAACTGGTTTTTGGTTTTCACTTGAAACCAGGAACTGGCCCAC
AGGATTGTAAGTGGAAAATGTATATGGAGATGGATGGGGATGAAATTGCAATAACCTACATAAAAGATGT
GACATTCAACACTAACCTACCTGATGCGGAGATTTTAAAGATGACAAAGCCACCATTTGTAATGGAGAAG
TGGATTGTAGGAATAGCAAAAAGTCAGACTGTGGAGTGCACTGTCACATATGAGAGTGATGTTAGAACTC
CAAAAAGCACTAAACATGTCCATTTGATTCAGTGGAGTAGAACAAAACCTCAGGATGAAGTGAAAGCAGT
CCAACTTGCCATTCAGACATTATTCACCAATTCAGATGGCAACCCTGGAAGCAGGTCCGACTCAAGTGCT
GATTGCCAGTGGTTAGATACTCTGAGGATGCGGCAGATTGCATCCAACACTTCTTTACAGCGTTCCCAGA
GCAATCCTATTCTGGGGTCACCGTTCTTCTCACACTTTGATGGCCAGGATTCCTACGCTGCTGCTGTGAG
ACGGCCCCAGGTGCCCATTAAGTATCAACAGATTACACCTGTGAACCAGTCCAGAAGCTCGTCTCCTACT
CAGTATGGACTGACCAAAAACTTCTCTTCCCTACATCTCAACTCTAGGGACAGTGGCTTTTCCAGTGGCA
ATACTGACACCTCTTCAGAGAAGTTCTACAGGGTTTCTCAGTCAGCACTCAATCCTCACCAGTCGCCTGA
CTTCAAGAGAAGCCCCAGGGACCTCCACCAACCCAACACCATACCAGGGATGCCTTTGCACCCTGAGACT
GACTCAAGAGCCAGTGAAGAGGACAGCAAAGTCAGCGAAGGGGGCTGGACAAAAGTGGAATACCGGAAAA
AGTCCCACAGGCCATCTCCCGCCAAAACCAATAAAGAGAGAGCCAGAGGGGACCACCGTGGATGGAGAAA
CTTTTGAGCGGCCGCTCGAGTCTAGAGGGCCCGTTTAAACCCGCTGATCAGCCTCGACTGTGCCTTCTAG
TTGCCAGCCATCTGTTGTTTGCCCCTCCCCCGTGCCTTCCTTGACCCTGGAAGGTGCCACTCCCACTGTC
CTTTCCTAATAAAATGAGGAAATTGCATCGCATTGTCTGAGTAGGTGTCATTCTATTCTGGGGGGTGGGG
TGGGGCAGGACAGCAAGGGGGAGGATTGGGAAGACAATAGCAGGCATGCTGGGGATGCGGTGGGCTCTAT
GGCTTCTGAGGCGGAAAGAACCAGCTGGGGCTCTAGGGGGTATCCCC
[124 nt withheld, positions 3758-3881]
C
[91 nt withheld, positions 3883-3973]
A
[49 nt withheld, positions 3975-4023]
CCTTTGACGTTGGAGTCCACGTTCTTT
[37 nt withheld, positions 4051-4087]
ACCCTATCTCGGTCTATTCTTTTGATTTATAAGGGATTTTGCCGATTTCGGCCTATTGGTTAAAAAATGA
GCTGATTTAACAAAAATTTAACGCGAATTAATTCTGTGGAATGTGTGTCAGTTAGGGTGTGGAAAGTCCC
CAGGCTCCCCAGCAGGCAGAAGTATGCAAAGCATGCATCTCAATTAGTCAGCAACCAGGTGTGGAAAGTC
CCCAGGCTCCCCAGCAGGCAGAAGTATGCAAAGCATGCATCTCAATTAGTCAGCAACCATAGTCCCGCCC
CTAACTCCGCCCATCCCGCCCCTAACTCCGCCCAGTTCCGCCCATTCTCCGCCCCATGGCTGACTAATTT
TTTTTATTTATGCAGAGGCCGAGGCCGCCTCTGCCTCTGAGCTATTCCAGAAGTAGTGAGGAGGCTTTTT
TGGAGGCCTAGGCTTTTGCAAAAAGCTCCCGGGAGCTTGTATATCCATTTTCGGATCTGATCAGCACGTG
TTGACAATTAATCATCGGCATAGTATATCGGCATAGTATAATACGACAAGGTGAGGAACTAAACCATGGC
CAAGTTGACCAGTGCCGTTCCGGTGCTCACCGCGCGCGACGTCGCCGGAGCGGTCGAGTTCTGGACCGAC
CGGCTCGGGTTCTCCCGGGACTTCGTGGAGGACGACTTCGCCGGTGTGGTCCGGGACGACGTGACCCTGT
TCATCAGCGCGGTCCAGGACCAGGTGGTGCCGGACAACACCCTGGCCTGGGTGTGGGTGCGCGGCCTGGA
CGAGCTGTACGCCGAGTGGTCGGAGGTCGTGTCCACGAACTTCCGGGACGCCTCCGGGCCGGCCATGACC
GAGATCGGCGAGCAGCCGTGGGGGCGGGAGTTCGCCCTGCGCGACCCGGCCGGCAACTGCGTGCACTTCG
TGGCCGAGGAGCAGGACTGACACGTGCTACGAGATTTCGATTCCACCGCCGCCTTCTATGAAAGGTTGGG
CTTCGGAATCGTTTTCCGGGACGCCGGCTGGATGATCCTCCAGCGCGGGGATCTCATGCTGGAGTTCTTC
GCCCACCCCAACTTGTTTATTGCAGCTTATAATGGTTACAAATAAAGCAATAGCATCACAAATTTCACAA
ATAAAGCATTTTTTTCACTGCATTCTAGTTGTGGTTTGTCCAAACTCATCAATGTATCTTATCATGTCTG
TATACCGTCGACCTCTAGCTAGAGCTTGGCGTAATCATGGTCATAGCTGTTTCCTGTGTGAAATTGTTAT
CCGCTCACAATTCCACACAACATACGAGCCGGAAGCATAAAGTGTAAAGCCTGGGGTGCCTAATGAGTGA
GCTAACTCACATTAATTGCGTTGCGCTCACTGCCCGCTTTCCAGTCGGGAAACCTGTCGTGCCAGCTGCA
TTAATGAATCGGCCAACGCGCGGGGAGAGGCGGTTTGCGTATTGGGCGCTCTTCCGCTTCCTCGCTCACT
GACTCGCTGCGCTCGGTCGTTCGGCTGCGGCGAGCGGTATCAGCTCACTCAAAGGCGGTAATACGGTTAT
CCACAGAATCAGGGGATAACGCAGGAAAGAACATGTGAGCAAAAGGCCAGCAAAAGGCCAGGAACCGTAA
AAAGGCCGCGTTGCTGGCGTTTTTCCATAGGCTCCGCCCCCCTGACGAGCATCACAAAAATCGACGCTCA
AGTCAGAGGTGGCGAAACCCGACAGGACTATAAAGATACCAGGCGTTTCCCCCTGGAAGCTCCCTCGTGC
GCTCTCCTGTTCCGACCCTGCCGCTTACCGGATACCTGTCCGCCTTTCTCCCTTCGGGAAGCGTGGCGCT
TTCTCATAGCTCACGCTGTAGGTATCTCAGTTCGGTGTAGGTCGTTCGCTCCAAGCTGGGCTGTGTGCAC
GAACCCCCCGTTCAGCCCGACCGCTGCGCCTTATCCGGTAACTATCGTCTTGAGTCCAACCCGGTAAGAC
ACGACTTATCGCCACTGGCAGCAGCCACTGGTAACAGGATTAGCAGAGCGAGGTATGTAGGCGGTGCTAC
AGAGTTCTTGAAGTGGTGGCCTAACTACGGCTACACTAGAAGAACAGTATTTGGTATCTGCGCTCTGCTG
AAGCCAGTTACCTTCGGAAAAAGAGTTGGTAGCTCTTGATCCGGCAAACAAACCACCGCTGGTAGCGGTG
GTTTTTTTGTTTGCAAGCAGCAGATTACGCGCAGAAAAAAAGGATCTCAAGAAGATCCTTTGATCTTTTC
TACGGGGTCTGACGCTCAGTGGAACGAAAACTCACGTTAAGGGATTTTGGTCATGAGATTATCAAAAAGG
ATCTTCACCTAGATCCTTTTAAATTAAAAATGAAGTTTTAAATCAATCTAAAGTATATATGAGTAAACTT
GGTCTGACAGTTACCAATGCTTAATCAGTGAGGCACCTATCTCAGCGATCTGTCTATTTCGTTCATCCAT
AGTTGCCTGACTCCCCGTCGTGTAGATAACTACGATACGGGAGGGCTTACCATCTGGCCCCAGTGCTGCA
ATGATACCGCGAGACCCACGCTCACCGGCTCCAGATTTATCAGCAATAAACCAGCCAGCCGGAAGGGCCG
AGCGCAGAAGTGGTCCTGCAACTTTATCCGCCTCCATCCAGTCTATTAATTGTTGCCGGGAAGCTAGAGT
AAGTAGTTCGCCAGTTAATAGTTTGCGCAACGTTGTTGCCATTGCTACAGGCATCGTGGTGTCACGCTCG
TCGTTTGGTATGGCTTCATTCAGCTCCGGTTCCCAACGATCAAGGCGAGTTACATGATCCCCCATGTTGT
GCAAAAAAGCGGTTAGCTCCTTCGGTCCTCCGATCGTTGTCAGAAGTAAGTTGGCCGCAGTGTTATCACT
CATGGTTATGGCAGCACTGCATAATTCTCTTACTGTCATGCCATCCGTAAGATGCTTTTCTGTGACTGGT
GAGTACTCAACCAAGTCATTCTGAGAATAGTGTATGCGGCGACCGAGTTGCTCTTGCCCGGCGTCAATAC
GGGATAATACCGCGCCACATAGCAGAACTTTAAAAGTGCTCATCATTGGAAAACGTTCTTCGGGGCGAAA
ACTCTCAAGGATCTTACCGCTGTTGAGATCCAGTTCGATGTAACCCACTCGTGCACCCAACTGATCTTCA
GCATCTTTTACTTTCACCAGCGTTTCTGGGTGAGCAAAAACAGGAAGGCAAAATGCCGCAAAAAAGGGAA
TAAGGGCGACACGGAAATGTTGAATACTCATACTCTTCCTTTTTCAATATTATTGAAGCATTTATCAGGG
TTATTGTCTCATGAGCGGATACATATTTGAATGTATTTAGAAAAATAAACAAATAGGGGTTCCGCGCACA
TTTCCCCGAAAAGTGCCACCTGACGTC
Features (pLannotate 1.2.2; 24 found; start..end, strand, type, name):
     28..80      -  misc_feature   bom (fragment): basis of mobility region from pBR322
    235..614     +  enhancer       CMV enhancer: human cytomegalovirus immediate early enhancer
    615..818     +  promoter       CMV promoter: human cytomegalovirus (CMV) immediate early promoter
    820..839     +  promoter       PLtetO-1 promoter (fragment): modified phage lambda PL promoter with tet operator sites (Lutz and Bujard, 1997)
    841..860     +  promoter       PLtetO-1 promoter (fragment): modified phage lambda PL promoter with tet operator sites (Lutz and Bujard, 1997)
    868..901     +  promoter       TRE3GV promoter (fragment): 3rd-generation Tet-responsive promoter that can be activated by binding of Tet-On® 3G, optimized for retroviral and lentiviral vectors
    993..1012    +  CDS            Strep-Tag II (fragment): peptide that binds Strep-Tactin®, an engineered form of streptavidin
   1053..1075    +  CDS            Strep-Tag II (fragment): peptide that binds Strep-Tactin®, an engineered form of streptavidin
   1164..3434    +  CDS            MAP3K20 (fragment): M3K20_HUMAN - Also known as MLTK, ZAK From Homo sapiens (Human).
   3488..3712    +  polyA_signal   bGH poly(A) signal: bovine growth hormone polyadenylation signal
   3716..3737    +  promoter       SV40 promoter (fragment): SV40 enhancer and early promoter
   3758..4186    +  rep_origin     f1 ori (sequence partly withheld): f1 bacteriophage origin of replication; arrow indicates direction of (+) strand synthesis
   4200..4529    +  promoter       SV40 promoter: SV40 enhancer and early promoter
   4577..4624    +  promoter       EM7 promoter: synthetic bacterial promoter&nbsp
   4643..5017    +  CDS            BleoR: antibiotic-binding protein; Sh ble from Streptoalloteichus hindustanus; confers resistance to bleomycin, phleomycin, and Zeocin™
   5027..5152    +  CDS            ble (fragment): BLE_KLEPN - Experimental evidence at protein level: Swiss-Prot protein existence level 1. Binding protein with a strong affinity to the bleomycin family of antibiotics. Binds to CL990; an antimitotic-antibiotic compound. From Klebsiella pneumoniae.
   5147..5268    +  polyA_signal   SV40 poly(A) signal: SV40 polyadenylation signal
   5341..5357    -  protein_bind   lac operator: The lac repressor binds to the lac operator to inhibit transcription in E. coli. This inhibition can be relieved by adding lactose or isopropyl-β-D-thiogalactopyranoside (IPTG). lac repressor encoded by lacI
   5365..5395    -  promoter       lac promoter: promoter for the E. coli lac operon
   5410..5431    -  protein_bind   CAP binding site: CAP binding activates transcription in the presence of cAMP. E. coli catabolite activator protein
   5444..5536    -  CDS            lacI (fragment): lac repressor; lacI; The lac repressor binds to the lac operator to inhibit transcription in E. coli. This inhibition can be relieved by adding lactose or isopropyl-β-D-thiogalactopyranoside (IPTG).
   5719..6307    -  rep_origin     ori: high-copy-number ColE1/pMB1/pBR322/pUC origin of replication
   6478..7338    -  CDS            AmpR: β-lactamase; bla; confers resistance to ampicillin, carbenicillin, and related antibiotics
   7339..7443    -  promoter       AmpR promoter: bla
