[The description below was written by a language model from this plasmid's Addgene catalogue record and pLannotate feature annotations shown in this document.]
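Description:
pcDNA4/TO/Strep-HA-ZAKalpha_deltaS is a mammalian expression plasmid built on the Invitrogen pcDNA4/TO backbone, recorded at about 7.4 kb (the sequenced record is 7,474 nt). It is propagated in E. coli through a high-copy ColE1/pUC-type origin with ampicillin selection from the β-lactamase gene, and also carries an f1 origin. For selection in mammalian cells it contains a Zeocin resistance cassette in which the Sh ble gene sits behind both the SV40 early promoter and the bacterial EM7 promoter and is followed by an SV40 polyadenylation signal.

The payload is human MAP3K20 (ZAK, MLTK) in its alpha isoform, an insert of roughly 2.3 kb carrying a deletion of amino acids 670–712, the "deltaS" mutation. Going by the associated publication title, this deletion presumably removes one of the ribosome-sensing domains. The depositor also notes a P777S substitution that is reported not to affect protein function. Transcription is driven by the CMV enhancer and promoter and terminated by the bGH polyadenylation signal. Short tet operator matches annotated immediately downstream of the CMV promoter correspond to the TO design: in cells expressing the Tet repressor, the promoter is held off until tetracycline or doxycycline is added, while in other cells expression is constitutive. The backbone was modified to place Strep and HA tags at the N terminus of the protein. The feature table detects two Strep-tag II matches upstream of the coding sequence but does not annotate the HA tag separately.

The plasmid is intended for expressing tagged ZAKalpha deltaS in mammalian cells, and can be used to generate stable inducible cell lines. The tags allow affinity purification and immunodetection.
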