Addgene plasmid #141197: pcDNA4/TO/Strep-HA-ZAKalpha_deltaS
Purpose: Expresses Strep-HA-ZAKalpha_deltaS in mammalian cells, can be used to make inducible cell lines
Depositing lab: Simon Bekker-Jensen. Publication: ZAKalpha Recognizes Stalled Ribosomes through Partially Redundant Sensor Domains. Vind AC, Snieckute G, Blasius M, Tiedje C, Krogh N, Bekker-Jensen DB, Andersen KL, Nordgaard C, Tollenaere MAX, Lund AH, Olsen JV, Nielsen H, Bekker-Jensen S. Mol Cell. 2020 Apr 9. pii: S1097-2765(20)30189-1. doi: 10.1016/j.molcel.2020.03.021. PubMed 32289254.
Backbone
  Vector backbone: pcDNA4/TO
  Backbone manufacturer: Invitrogen
  Backbone size w/o insert (bp): 5078
  Total vector size (bp): 7400
  Modifications to backbone: Strep and HA tags were inserted between HindIII and EcoRV sites
  Vector type: Mammalian Expression
  Selectable markers: Zeocin
Growth in bacteria
  Bacterial resistance: Ampicillin, 100 μg/mL
  Growth temperature: 37°C
  Growth strain: DH5alpha
  Copy number: High Copy
Gene/Insert
  Gene/Insert name: MAP3K20 (alt names: Mitogen-activated protein kinase kinase kinase 20; MLTK; ZAK)
  Species: H. sapiens (human)
  Insert size (bp): 2300
  Mutation: deletion of amino acids 670-712
  Entrez Gene: MAP3K20 (a.k.a. AZK, CNM6, MLK7, MLT, MLTK, MLTKalpha, MLTKbeta, MRK, SFMMP, ZAK, mlklak, pk)
  Promoter: CMV
  Tag / fusion protein: Strep, HA (N terminal on backbone)
  Cloning method: Unknown
  Sequencing primers: 5′ CMV-F; 3′ BHG-Rev
Terms and licenses: Academic/Nonprofit Terms; Industry Terms: Not Available to Industry
Depositor comments: Please Note: Plasmid contains a P777S mutation in ZAK alpha. This mutation does not affect the protein's functionality.
How to cite: pcDNA4/TO/Strep-HA-ZAKalpha_deltaS was a gift from Simon Bekker-Jensen (Addgene plasmid # 141197 ; http://n2t.net/addgene:141197 ; RRID:Addgene_141197)
